Addgene plasmid #83016: pDONR223_FCGR3B_WT_V5
Purpose: Gateway Donor vector containing FCGR3B, used as an over expression control for gene expression analysis. Part of the Target Accelerator Plasmid Collection.
Depositing lab: Jesse Boehm & Matthew Meyerson & David Root. Depositing organization: Broad Institute. Publication: High-throughput Phenotyping of Lung Cancer Somatic Mutations. Berger AH, Brooks AN, Wu X, Shrestha Y, Chouinard C, Piccioni F, Bagul M, Kamburov A, Imielinski M, Hogstrom L, Zhu C, Yang X, Pantel S, Sakai R, Watson J, Kaplan N, Campbell JD, Singh S, Root DE, Narayan R, Natoli T, Lahr DL, Tirosh I, Tamayo P, Getz G, Wong B, Doench J, Subramanian A, Golub TR, Meyerson M, Boehm JS. Cancer Cell. 2016 Aug 8;30(2):214-28. doi: 10.1016/j.ccell.2016.06.022. Epub 2016 Jul 28. PubMed 27478040.
Backbone
  Vector backbone: pDONR223
  Backbone manufacturer: Invitrogen
  Vector type: Gateway Entry vector
Growth in bacteria
  Bacterial resistance: Spectinomycin, 50 μg/mL
  Growth temperature: 37°C
  Growth strain: DH5alpha
  Copy number: High Copy
Gene/Insert
  Gene/Insert name: FCGR3B (alt name: NM_000570)
  Species: H. sapiens (human)
  Mutation: N65S
  Entrez Gene: FCGR3B (a.k.a. CD16, CD16-I, CD16A, CD16b, FCG3, FCGR3, FCGR3A, FCR-10, FCRIII, FCRIIIb)
  Promoter: None
  Cloning method: Gateway Cloning
  Sequencing primers: 5′ M13pUC-fwd; 3′ M13-Rev
Terms and licenses: Academic/Nonprofit Terms; Industry Terms: Not Available to Industry
Depositor comments: Open state: NO stop codon immediately follows insert
How to cite: pDONR223_FCGR3B_WT_V5 was a gift from Jesse Boehm & Matthew Meyerson & David Root (Addgene plasmid # 83016 ; http://n2t.net/addgene:83016 ; RRID:Addgene_83016)
