[The description below was written by a language model from this plasmid's Addgene catalogue record and pLannotate feature annotations shown in this document.]
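Description:
pDONR223_FCGR3B_WT_V5 is a Gateway entry clone built in the Invitrogen pDONR223 backbone, carrying the human FCGR3B open reading frame (reference transcript NM_000570). It is a small bacterial plasmid of about 3.5 kb, maintained at high copy in E. coli through a ColE1/pUC-type origin and selected with spectinomycin via the aadA (SmR) aminoglycoside adenylyltransferase gene. That gene lies downstream of an annotated integron Pc promoter fragment and a short remnant of a gentamicin resistance gene. The rrnB T1 and T2 terminators sit upstream of the cloning region, where they insulate the insert from read-through transcription. The small lacI and lacZα fragments are backbone remnants.

The roughly 700 bp FCGR3B coding sequence encodes the low-affinity IgG Fc receptor III-B (CD16b). It is flanked by two attL-type recombination sites, both called attL3 by the automated annotation, which allow the ORF to be moved into attR-containing destination vectors in an LR Clonase reaction. The record lists no promoter for the insert, so the plasmid is a shuttle for the ORF rather than an expression construct. A T7 promoter outside the downstream att site points back toward the insert on the opposite strand. The clone is in the "open" configuration, with no stop codon after the insert. This permits in-frame C-terminal fusion to a destination-vector tag, and the "V5" in the name presumably refers to that tag, since no V5 feature is annotated here. Although the clone is named "WT", the record lists an N65S change relative to the reference. It belongs to the Target Accelerator Plasmid Collection and served as an overexpression control in gene expression profiling of lung cancer somatic variants.
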