Features (pLannotate 1.2.2; 12 found; start..end, strand, type, name):
    121..213     +  CDS            lacI (fragment): lac repressor; lacI; The lac repressor binds to the lac operator to inhibit transcription in E. coli. This inhibition can be relieved by adding lactose or isopropyl-β-D-thiogalactopyranoside (IPTG).
    268..295     -  terminator     rrnB T2 terminator: transcription terminator T2 from the E. coli rrnB gene
    427..470     +  terminator     rrnB T1 terminator: Escherichia coli rrnB; transcription terminator T1 from the E. coli rrnB gene
    517..553     -  CDS            lacZα (fragment): LacZα fragment of β-galactosidase; lacZ fragment
    570..665     +  protein_bind   attL3: mutant version of attL; recombination site for the Gateway® LR reaction LR Clonase™
    671..1369    +  CDS            FCGR3B: FCG3B_HUMAN - Also known as CD16B, FCG3, FCGR3, IGFR3. Experimental evidence at protein level: Swiss-Prot protein existence level 1. Receptor for the Fc region of immunoglobulins gamma. Low affinity receptor. Binds complexed or aggregated IgG and also monomeric IgG. Contrary to III-A, is not capable to mediate antibody-dependent cytotoxicity and phagocytosis. May serve as a trap for immune complexes in the peripheral circulation which does not activate neutrophils. From Homo sapiens (Human).
   1374..1469    -  protein_bind   attL3: mutant version of attL; recombination site for the Gateway® LR reaction LR Clonase™
   1488..1506    -  promoter       T7 promoter: promoter for bacteriophage T7 RNA polymerase
   1696..1719    +  promoter       Pc promoter (fragment): intI1 (promoter lies within the coding sequence); class 1 integron promoter
   1895..1951    +  CDS            GmR (fragment): gentamycin acetyltransferase; aacC1; confers resistance to gentamycin
   1958..2749    +  CDS            SmR: aminoglycoside adenylyltransferase (Murphy, 1985); aadA; confers resistance to spectinomycin and streptomycin
   2842..3430    +  rep_origin     ori: high-copy-number ColE1/pMB1/pBR322/pUC origin of replication
>Addgene plasmid #83016 | pDONR223_FCGR3B_WT_V5 | addgene full sequence | sequence record 162379 | Addgene NGS result
CTTTCCTGCGTTATCCCCTGATTCTGTGGATAACCGTATTACCGCCTTTGAGTGAGCTGATACCGCTCGC
CGCAGCCGAACGACCGAGCGCAGCGAGTCAGTGAGCGAGGAAGCGGAAGAGCGCCCAATACGCAAACCGC
CTCTCCCCGCGCGTTGGCCGATTCATTAATGCAGCTGGCACGACAGGTTTCCCGACTGGAAAGCGGGCAG
TGAGCGCAACGCAATTAATACGCGTACCGCTAGCCAGGAAGAGTTTGTAGAAACGCAAAAAGGCCATCCG
TCAGGATGGCCTTCTGCTTAGTTTGATGCCTGGCAGTTTATGGCGGGCGTCCTGCCCGCCACCCTCCGGG
CCGTTGCTTCACAACGTTCAAATCCGCTCCCGGCGGATTTGTCCTACTCAGGAGAGCGTTCACCGACAAA
CAACAGATAAAACGAAAGGCCCAGTCTTCCGACTGAGCCTTTCGTTTTATTTGATGCCTGGCAGTTCCCT
ACTCTCGCGTTAACGCTAGCATGGATGTTTTCCCAGTCACGACGTTGTAAAACGACGGCCAGTCTTAAGC
TCGGGCCCCAAATAATGATTTTATTTTGACTGATAGTGACCTGTTCGTTGCAACAAATTGATGAGCAATG
CTTTTTTATAATGCCAACTTTGTACAAAAAAGTTGGCACCATGTGGCAGCTGCTCCTCCCAACTGCTCTG
CTACTTCTAGTTTCAGCTGGCATGCGGACTGAAGATCTCCCAAAGGCTGTGGTGTTCCTGGAGCCTCAAT
GGTACAGCGTGCTTGAGAAGGACAGTGTGACTCTGAAGTGCCAGGGAGCCTACTCCCCTGAGGACAATTC
CACACAGTGGTTTCACAATGAGAGCCTCATCTCAAGCCAGGCCTCGAGCTACTTCATTGACGCTGCCACA
GTCAACGACAGTGGAGAGTACAGGTGCCAGACAAACCTCTCCACCCTCAGTGACCCGGTGCAGCTAGAAG
TCCATATCGGCTGGCTGTTGCTCCAGGCCCCTCGGTGGGTGTTCAAGGAGGAAGACCCTATTCACCTGAG
GTGTCACAGCTGGAAGAACACTGCTCTGCATAAGGTCACATATTTACAGAATGGCAAAGACAGGAAGTAT
TTTCATCATAATTCTGACTTCCACATTCCAAAAGCCACACTCAAAGATAGCGGCTCCTACTTCTGCAGGG
GGCTTGTTGGGAGTAAAAATGTGTCTTCAGAGACTGTGAACATCACCATCACTCAAGGTTTGGCAGTGTC
AACCATCTCATCATTCTCTCCACCTGGGTACCAAGTCTCTTTCTGCTTGGTGATGGTACTCCTTTTTGCA
GTGGACACAGGACTATATTTCTCTGTGAAGACAAACATTTTGCCAACTTTCTTGTACAAAGTTGGCATTA
TAAGAAAGCATTGCTTATCAATTTGTTGCAACGAACAGGTCACTATCAGTCAAAATAAAATCATTATTTG
CCATCCAGCTGATATCCCCTATAGTGAGTCGTATTACATGGTCATAGCTGTTTCCTGGCAGCTCTGGCCC
GTGTCTCAAAATCTCTGATGTTACATTGCACAAGATAAAAATATATCATCATGCCTCCTCTAGACCAGCC
AGGACAGAAATGCCTCGACTTCGCTGCTACCCAAGGTTGCCGGGTGACGCACACCGTGGAAACGGATGAA
GGCACGAACCCAGTGGACATAAGCCTGTTCGGTTCGTAAGCTGTAATGCAAGTAGCGTATGCGCTCACGC
AACTGGTCCAGAACCTTGACCGAACGCAGCGGTGGTAACGGCGCAGTGGCGGTTTTCATGGCTTGTTATG
ACTGTTTTTTTGGGGTACAGTCTATGCCTCGGGCATCCAAGCAGCAAGCGCGTTACGCCGTGGGTCGATG
TTTGATGTTATGGAGCAGCAACGATGTTACGCAGCAGGGCAGTCGCCCTAAAACAAAGTTAAACATTATG
AGGGAAGCGGTGATCGCCGAAGTATCGACTCAACTATCAGAGGTAGTTGGCGTCATCGAGCGCCATCTCG
AACCGACGTTGCTGGCCGTACATTTGTACGGCTCCGCAGTGGATGGCGGCCTGAAGCCACACAGTGATAT
TGATTTGCTGGTTACGGTGACCGTAAGGCTTGATGAAACAACGCGGCGAGCTTTGATCAACGACCTTTTG
GAAACTTCGGCTTCCCCTGGAGAGAGCGAGATTCTCCGCGCTGTAGAAGTCACCATTGTTGTGCACGACG
ACATCATTCCGTGGCGTTATCCAGCTAAGCGCGAACTGCAATTTGGAGAATGGCAGCGCAATGACATTCT
TGCAGGTATCTTCGAGCCAGCCACGATCGACATTGATCTGGCTATCTTGCTGACAAAAGCAAGAGAACAT
AGCGTTGCCTTGGTAGGTCCAGCGGCGGAGGAACTCTTTGATCCGGTTCCTGAACAGGATCTATTTGAGG
CGCTAAATGAAACCTTAACGCTATGGAACTCGCCGCCCGACTGGGCTGGCGATGAGCGAAATGTAGTGCT
TACGTTGTCCCGCATTTGGTACAGCGCAGTAACCGGCAAAATCGCGCCGAAGGATGTCGCTGCCGACTGG
GCAATGGAGCGCCTGCCGGCCCAGTATCAGCCCGTCATACTTGAAGCTAGACAGGCTTATCTTGGACAAG
AAGAAGATCGCTTGGCCTCGCGCGCAGATCAGTTGGAAGAATTTGTCCACTACGTGAAAGGCGAGATCAC
CAAGGTAGTCGGCAAATAACCCTCGAGCCACCCATGACCAAAATCCCTTAACGTGAGTTACGCGTCGTTC
CACTGAGCGTCAGACCCCGTAGAAAAGATCAAAGGATCTTCTTGAGATCCTTTTTTTCTGCGCGTAATCT
GCTGCTTGCAAACAAAAAAACCACCGCTACCAGCGGTGGTTTGTTTGCCGGATCAAGAGCTACCAACTCT
TTTTCCGAAGGTAACTGGCTTCAGCAGAGCGCAGATACCAAATACTGTTCTTCTAGTGTAGCCGTAGTTA
GGCCACCACTTCAAGAACTCTGTAGCACCGCCTACATACCTCGCTCTGCTAATCCTGTTACCAGTGGCTG
CTGCCAGTGGCGATAAGTCGTGTCTTACCGGGTTGGACTCAAGACGATAGTTACCGGATAAGGCGCAGCG
GTCGGGCTGAACGGGGGGTTCGTGCACACAGCCCAGCTTGGAGCGAACGACCTACACCGAACTGAGATAC
CTACAGCGTGAGCTATGAGAAAGCGCCACGCTTCCCGAAGGGAGAAAGGCGGACAGGTATCCGGTAAGCG
GCAGGGTCGGAACAGGAGAGCGCACGAGGGAGCTTCCAGGGGGAAACGCCTGGTATCTTTATAGTCCTGT
CGGGTTTCGCCACCTCTGACTTGAGCGTCGATTTTTGTGATGCTCGTCAGGGGGGCGGAGCCTATGGAAA
AACGCCAGCAACGCGGCCTTTTTACGGTTCCTGGCCTTTTGCTGGCCTTTTGCTCACATGTT
