>Addgene plasmid #83016 | pDONR223_FCGR3B_WT_V5 | depositor partial sequence | sequence record 157742 | Insert sequence
ATGTGGCAGCTGCTCCTCCCAACTGCTCTGCTACTTCTAGTTTCAGCTGGCATGCGGACTGAAGATCTCC
CAAAGGCTGTGGTGTTCCTGGAGCCTCAATGGTACAGCGTGCTTGAGAAGGACAGTGTGACTCTGAAGTG
CCAGGGAGCCTACTCCCCTGAGGACAATTCCACACAGTGGTTTCACAATGAGAGCCTCATCTCAAGCCAG
GCCTCGAGCTACTTCATTGACGCTGCCACAGTCAACGACAGTGGAGAGTACAGGTGCCAGACAAACCTCT
CCACCCTCAGTGACCCGGTGCAGCTAGAAGTCCATATCGGCTGGCTGTTGCTCCAGGCCCCTCGGTGGGT
GTTCAAGGAGGAAGACCCTATTCACCTGAGGTGTCACAGCTGGAAGAACACTGCTCTGCATAAGGTCACA
TATTTACAGAATGGCAAAGACAGGAAGTATTTTCATCATAATTCTGACTTCCACATTCCAAAAGCCACAC
TCAAAGATAGCGGCTCCTACTTCTGCAGGGGGCTTGTTGGGAGTAAAAATGTGTCTTCAGAGACTGTGAA
CATCACCATCACTCAAGGTTTGGCAGTGTCAACCATCTCATCATTCTCTCCACCTGGGTACCAAGTCTCT
TTCTGCTTGGTGATGGTACTCCTTTTTGCAGTGGACACAGGACTATATTTCTCTGTGAAGACAAACATTT
GA
